Addgene plasmid #43902: pFS321-pDestMyc-USP44catDead
Depositing lab: Stephen Elledge. Depositing organization: Harvard Medical School. Publication: Anaphase initiation is regulated by antagonistic ubiquitination and deubiquitination activities. Stegmeier F, Rape M, Draviam VM, Nalepa G, Sowa ME, Ang XL, McDonald ER 3rd, Li MZ, Hannon GJ, Sorger PK, Kirschner MW, Harper JW, Elledge SJ. Nature. 2007 Apr 19;446(7138):876-81. 10.1038/nature05694 PubMed 17443180.
Backbone
  Vector backbone: pDEST-MYC
  Backbone size w/o insert (bp): 9600
  Vector type: Mammalian Expression
Growth in bacteria
  Bacterial resistance: Ampicillin, 100 μg/mL
  Growth temperature: 37°C
  Growth strain: DH5alpha
  Copy number: Unknown
Gene/Insert
  Gene/Insert name: USP44 (alt name: HGNC:20064)
  Species: H. sapiens (human)
  Mutation: C282A
  Entrez Gene: USP44
  Cloning method: Gateway Cloning
  Sequencing primers: 5′ m13F; 3′ m13R
Terms and licenses: Academic/Nonprofit Terms; Industry Terms: Not Available to Industry
Depositor comments: The Myc tag is not present in this plasmid.
How to cite: pFS321-pDestMyc-USP44catDead was a gift from Stephen Elledge (Addgene plasmid # 43902 ; http://n2t.net/addgene:43902 ; RRID:Addgene_43902)
