[The description below was written by a language model from this plasmid's Addgene catalogue record.]
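Description:
pFS321-pDestMyc-USP44catDead is a mammalian expression plasmid carrying human USP44, a ubiquitin-specific protease (deubiquitinating enzyme), in a catalytically inactive form. The insert was moved into the pDEST-MYC destination backbone (listed at about 9.6 kb without insert) by Gateway recombination, so the coding sequence is expected to be flanked by the att sites that such a reaction leaves behind. The plasmid is propagated in standard E. coli cloning strains under ampicillin selection; its copy number is recorded as unknown. The record does not state the promoter driving expression, the polyadenylation signal, the bacterial origin, or any mammalian selection marker, and no feature table is available to fill in these details.

The defining feature of the insert is the C282A substitution. As the "catDead" name indicates, it replaces a cysteine required for catalysis with alanine, which abolishes the thiol protease activity of this enzyme class while leaving the rest of the protein intact. Despite the backbone name, the depositor explicitly notes that the Myc tag is not present in this plasmid, so the protein should not be assumed to be detectable with anti-Myc reagents.

The construct is associated with work showing that anaphase initiation is controlled by opposing ubiquitination and deubiquitination activities. In that context it would serve as an inactive control alongside wild-type USP44, helping to distinguish effects that depend on deubiquitinating activity from those caused simply by expressing the protein in mammalian cells.
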