>Addgene plasmid #43902 | pFS321-pDestMyc-USP44catDead | addgene partial sequence | sequence record 61829 | M13Rev
GCCTGCAGAATCGACTCTAGAGGATCCGAAAAAACCTCCCACACCTCCCCCTGAACCTGAAACATAAAAT
GAATGCAATTGTTGTTGTTAACTTGTTTATTGCAGCTTATAATGGTTACAAATAAAGCAATAGCATCACA
AATTTCACAAATAAAGCATTTTTTTCACTGCATTCTAGTTGTGGTTTGTCCAAACTCATCAATGTATCTT
ATCATGTCTGGATCCCCGCGGCCGCGGTACCTCGAGAGATCTCGGTCGACCGAATTATCACCACTTTGTA
CAAGAAAGTTGGGTAATTAATTAATCAGCTAAGGATTTCATTAGACGAGGTATCAGCGTCTTCATTGGGA
TGTTGGCTCCCCAACAGGAGCTCTGGAGGCAAAAGTTTAGAATGTCCATTCTCAGTAACTCGTTGGGTAT
AAAACAAGATATAAGCTTGAGCCTTGCATACTTCGTCCATAGTGCACATGCTTAGTTTGGAATCATTGCA
GTGTACCCAGAACCCTCCTTCAGAATTATAGCAGTAGGCAGTGTAGTGCCCTGAGCCAAATCCTTTCCCA
TGGTGCATCACCACCGCGGACAAGTCATAGATAAAGCATTCTGGTCTGAGGGATTTCAGGGTCTCCCTGC
AGCAATAGGGCTCCATGTTTAAGATTTCCTCAAAGCCAACATGAACACCAATCTTCTCTCGGTTATTACG
TCCTGACCACCTGAATCGTTTGAGGTGCAGTCTGAGAACCTGAGGTAGGTGGCATATCATAAGTTGTTTC
TGGGCTTCTGTGAGTACAACTGGTTTGGAGGAAAACCTTCTACGCTTTGAGTTACACTGGTCACATACGT
AGATTTTTCCTTCTAAAGCTTCAGTTTCTGTAAATTTGGCCAACATTTCAGTAACCAGACATGGCTGGGA
AGCAATATCTTTTCCACTGCATTGATACCTTTC
