>Addgene plasmid #43902 | pFS321-pDestMyc-USP44catDead | addgene partial sequence | sequence record 62765 | M13F
GCAGGTCGTTACATAACTTACGGTAAATGGCCCGCCTGGCTGACCGCCCAACGACCCCCGCCCATTGACG
TCAATAATGACGTATGTTCCCATAGTAACGCCAATAGGGACTTTCCATTGACGTCAATGGGTGGAGTATT
TACGGTAAACTGCCCACTTGGCAGTACATCAAGTGTATCATATGCCAAGTACGCCCCCTATTGACGTCAA
TGACGGTAAATGGCCCGCCTGGCATTATGCCCAGTACATGACCTTATGGGACTTTCCTACTTGGCAGTAC
ATCTACGTATTAGTCATCGCTATTACCATGGTGATGCGGTTTTGGCAGTACATCAATGGGCGTGGATAGC
GGTTTGACTCACGGGGATTTCCAAGTCTCCACCCCATTGACGTCAATGGGAGTTTGTTTTGGCACCAAAA
TCAACGGGACTTTCCAAAATGTCGTAACAACTCCGCCCCATTGACGCAAATGGGCGGTAGGCGTGTACGG
TGGGAGGTCTATATAAGCAGAGCTCGTTTAGTGGACCGTCAGATCGCCTGGAGACGCCATCCACGCTGTT
TTGACCTCCATAGAAGACACCGGGACCGATCCAGCCTCCGGACTCTAGAGGATCCGGTACTAGAGGAACT
GAAAAACCAGAAAGTTAACTG
